Addgene plasmid #137148: pAAV-nEF-Con/Fon-Arch3.3-p2a-EYFP
Purpose: Intersectional viral expression of Arch3.3-EYFP in cells expressing both Cre AND Flp
Depositing lab: Karl Deisseroth & INTRSECT 2.0 Project. Publication: Comprehensive Dual- and Triple-Feature Intersectional Single-Vector Delivery of Diverse Functional Payloads to Cells of Behaving Mammals. Fenno LE, Ramakrishnan C, Kim YS, Evans KE, Lo M, Vesuna S, Inoue M, Cheung KYM, Yuen E, Pichamoorthy N, Hong ASO, Deisseroth K. Neuron. 2020 Jun 20. pii: S0896-6273(20)30432-3. doi: 10.1016/j.neuron.2020.06.003. PubMed 32574559.
Backbone
  Vector backbone: AAV2-nEF-WPRE
  Backbone size w/o insert (bp): 4600
  Vector type: AAV, Cre/Lox, Synthetic Biology ; Flp/FRT
Growth in bacteria
  Bacterial resistance: Ampicillin, 100 μg/mL
  Growth temperature: 37°C
  Growth strain: NEB Stable
  Copy number: High Copy
Gene/Insert
  Gene/Insert name: Con/Fon-Arch3.3-p2a-EYFP
  Species: Synthetic; Prokaryotic
  Insert size (bp): 2400
  Mutation: n/a
  Promoter: nEF
  Cloning method: Restriction Enzyme; 5′ cloning site BamHI (unknown if destroyed); 3′ cloning site EcoRI (unknown if destroyed)
  Sequencing primers: 5′ GACCCTGCTTGCTCAACTCT; 3′ GGGCCACAACTCCTCATAAA
Terms and licenses: Academic/Nonprofit Terms; Industry Terms: Not Available to Industry
Depositor comments: Additional sequencing primers: Intron 2F GGGACGACATGACTTAACCAG; Intron 2R CCAGCCCTTCTCATGTTCAG; Intron 1F CCTGTATGTGACCCATGTGC; Intron 1R: GCACATGGGTCACATACAGG
How to cite: pAAV-nEF-Con/Fon-Arch3.3-p2a-EYFP was a gift from Karl Deisseroth & INTRSECT 2.0 Project (Addgene plasmid # 137148 ; http://n2t.net/addgene:137148 ; RRID:Addgene_137148) For viral preps, please replace (Addgene plasmid # 137148) in the above sentence with: (Addgene viral prep # 137148-AAV8)
