[The description below was written by a language model from this plasmid's Addgene catalogue record and pLannotate feature annotations shown in this document.]
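Description:
pAAV-nEF-Con/Fon-Arch3.3-p2a-EYFP is an AAV2-based transfer plasmid from the INTRSECT 2.0 collection, designed for intersectional viral expression of the inhibitory opsin Arch3.3 and EYFP only in cells that contain both Cre and Flp recombinases. It is propagated in E. coli through a high-copy ColE1/pUC-type origin with ampicillin selection (AmpR), and the backbone also carries an f1/M13 phage origin. The expression cassette lies between AAV2 inverted terminal repeats, which allow it to be packaged into recombinant AAV. In the NGS-derived sequence the left ITR is annotated only as short fragments, whereas the depositor sequence shows it intact. Such differences are common for ITRs, which are difficult to sequence.

Transcription is driven by the nEF promoter, annotated as the EF-1α core promoter followed by a truncated HTLV-1 LTR segment. A WPRE and the human growth hormone polyadenylation signal downstream enhance and terminate expression. The payload is split into pieces in different orientations. An inverted EYFP fragment comes first. It is followed by a forward-oriented central segment holding part of Arch (a light-driven proton pump from Halorubrum sodomense), a short KCNJ2 (Kir2.1)-derived sequence of the kind used as a membrane trafficking signal, P2A and the start of the fluorescent protein. An inverted archaerhodopsin fragment comes last. Intron fragments (annotated as β-globin) adjoin these segments, and oppositely oriented lox2272 and loxN pairs bracket the central segment, so Cre would invert it. The FRT-type sites implied by the Flp/FRT designation are not annotated in either table. By the INTRSECT design, recombination by both enzymes should bring all the pieces into the same orientation, and splicing would then yield a continuous reading frame. P2A then yields Arch3.3 and EYFP as separate proteins, supporting optogenetic silencing of doubly defined cell populations.
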