Features (pLannotate 1.2.2; 28 found; start..end, strand, type, name):
      1..141     -  repeat_region  AAV2 ITR: inverted terminal repeat of adeno-associated virus serotype 2 inverted
    188..399     +  promoter       EF-1α core promoter: core promoter for human elongation factor EF-1α
    412..680     +  LTR            5' LTR (truncated): truncated 5' long terminal repeat (LTR) from human T-cell leukemia virus (HTLV) type 1
    750..791     -  intron         β-globin intron (fragment): internally truncated intron from human β-globin
    857..1417    -  CDS            EYFP (fragment): enhanced YFP mammalian codon-optimized
   1490..1523    +  protein_bind   lox2272: Cre-mediated recombination occurs in the 8-bp core sequence (GGATACTT). lox2272 sites are compatible with each other, but incompatible with loxP or loxN sites (Lee and Saito, 1988). Cre recombinase
   1524..1573    -  intron         β-globin intron (fragment): internally truncated intron from human β-globin
   1574..1607    +  protein_bind   loxN: Cre-mediated recombination occurs in the 8-bp core sequence (GTATACCT). loxN sites are compatible with each other, but incompatible with loxP or lox2272 sites. Cre recombinase
   1708..2208    +  CDS            Arch (fragment): light-driven proton pump archaerhodopsin-3 from Halorubrum sodomense (Chow et al., 2010)
   2209..2271    +  CDS            KCNJ2 (fragment): KCNJ2_HUMAN - Also known as IRK1. Experimental evidence at protein level: Swiss-Prot protein existence level 1. Probably participates in establishing action potential waveform and excitability of neuronal and muscle tissues. Inward rectifier potassium channels are characterized by a greater tendency to allow potassium to flow into the cell rather than out of it. Their voltage dependence is regulated by the concentration of extracellular potassium; as external potassium is raised, the voltage range of the channel opening shifts to more positive voltages. The inward rectification is mainly due t
   2287..2342    +  CDS            P2A (fragment): 2A peptide from porcine teschovirus-1 polyprotein Eukaryotic ribosomes fail to insert a peptide bond between the Gly and Pro residues, yielding separate polypeptides.
   2347..2499    +  CDS            (3-F)Tyr-EGFP (fragment): (3-F)Tyr-EGFP is a basic (constitutively fluorescent) green fluorescent protein published in 2004, derived from Aequorea victoria.
   2520..2553    -  protein_bind   lox2272: Cre-mediated recombination occurs in the 8-bp core sequence (GGATACTT). lox2272 sites are compatible with each other, but incompatible with loxP or loxN sites (Lee and Saito, 1988). Cre recombinase
   2554..2603    -  intron         β-globin intron (fragment): internally truncated intron from human β-globin
   2604..2637    -  protein_bind   loxN: Cre-mediated recombination occurs in the 8-bp core sequence (GTATACCT). loxN sites are compatible with each other, but incompatible with loxP or lox2272 sites. Cre recombinase
   2656..2933    -  CDS            QuasAr1 (fragment): achaerhodopsin-3 (Arch) derivative with improved brightness (Hochbaum et al., 2014)
   2980..3030    -  intron         β-globin intron (fragment): internally truncated intron from human β-globin
   3064..3088    +  misc_feature   MCS (fragment): pBluescript multiple cloning site
   3088..3676    +  misc_feature   WPRE: woodchuck hepatitis virus posttranscriptional regulatory element
   3708..4184    +  polyA_signal   hGH poly(A) signal: human growth hormone polyadenylation signal
   4224..4364    +  repeat_region  AAV2 ITR: inverted terminal repeat of adeno-associated virus serotype 2 inverted
   4369..4420    -  misc_feature   bom (fragment): basis of mobility region from pBR322
   4439..4819    +  rep_origin     M13 ori (sequence partly withheld): M13 bacteriophage origin of replication; arrow indicates direction of (+) strand synthesis
   4895..4944    -  misc_feature   bom (fragment): basis of mobility region from pBR322
   5046..5081    -  CDS            rop (fragment): Rop protein, which maintains plasmids at low copy number; rop
   5176..5280    +  promoter       AmpR promoter: bla
   5281..6141    +  CDS            AmpR: β-lactamase; bla; confers resistance to ampicillin, carbenicillin, and related antibiotics
   6312..6900    +  rep_origin     ori: high-copy-number ColE1/pMB1/pBR322/pUC origin of replication
>Addgene plasmid #137148 | pAAV-nEF-Con/Fon-Arch3.3-p2a-EYFP | depositor full sequence | sequence record 265111 | pAAV-nEF-Con/Fon-Arch3.3-p2a-EYFP sequence 6961 bps
CCTGCAGGCAGCTGCGCGCTCGCTCGCTCACTGAGGCCGCCCGGGCAAAGCCCGGGCGTCGGGCGACCTT
TGGTCGCCCGGCCTCAGTGAGCGAGCGAGCGCGCAGAGAGGGAGTGGCCAACTCCATCACTAGGGGTTCC
TGCGGCCGCACGCGTAAGGATCTGCGATCGCTCCGGTGCCCGTCAGTGGGCAGAGCGCACATCGCCCACA
GTCCCCGAGAAGTTGGGGGGAGGGGTCGGCAATTGAACGGGTGCCTAGAGAAGGTGGCGCGGGGTAAACT
GGGAAAGTGATGTCGTGTACTGGCTCCGCCTTTTTCCCGAGGGTGGGGGAGAACCGTATATAAGTGCAGT
AGTCGCCGTGAACGTTCTTTTTCGCAACGGGTTTGCCGCCAGAACACAGCTGAAGCTTCGAGGGGCTCGC
ATCTCTCCTTCACGCGCCCGCCGCCCTACCTGAGGCCGCCATCCACGCCGGTTGAGTCGCGTTCTGCCGC
CTCCCGCCTGTGGTGCCTCCTGAACTGCGTCCGCCGTCTAGGTAAGTTTAAAGCTCAGGTCGAGACCGGG
CCTTTGTCCGGCGCTCCCTTGGAGCCTACCTAGACTCAGCCGGCTCTCCACGCTTTGCCTGACCCTGCTT
GCTCAACTCTACGTCTTTGTTTCGTTTTCTGTTCTGCGCCGTTACAGATCCAAGCTGTGACCGGCGCCTA
CGGATCCGAAGTTCCTATTCTTCAAATAGTATAGGAACTTCGCAGAGTAGTAGCTGGATTGTAGCTGCTA
TTAGCAATCTAAAACCTCTTAGAAGTTCCTATTCTTCAAAAGGTATAGGAACTTCGGCGCGCCTTACACC
TCGTTCTCGTAGCAGAACTTGTACAGCTCGTCCATGCCGAGAGTGATCCCGGCGGCGGTCACGAACTCCA
GCAGGACCATGTGATCGCGCTTCTCGTTGGGGTCTTTGCTCAGGGCGGACTGGTAGCTCAGGTAGTGGTT
GTCGGGCAGCAGCACGGGGCCGTCGCCGATGGGGGTGTTCTGCTGGTAGTGGTCGGCGAGCTGCACGCTG
CCGTCCTCGATGTTGTGGCGGATCTTGAAGTTCACCTTGATGCCGTTCTTCTGCTTGTCGGCCATGATAT
AGACGTTGTGGCTGTTGTAGTTGTACTCCAGCTTGTGCCCCAGGATGTTGCCGTCCTCCTTGAAGTCGAT
GCCCTTCAGCTCGATGCGGTTCACCAGGGTGTCGCCCTCGAACTTCACCTCGGCGCGGGTCTTGTAGTTG
CCGTCGTCCTTGAAGAAGATGGTGCGCTCCTGGACGTAGCCTTCGGGCATGGCGGACTTGAAGAAGTCGT
GCTGCTTCATGTGGTCGGGGTAGCGGGCGAAGCACTGCAGGCCGTAGCCGAAGGTGGTCACGAGGGTGGG
CCAGGGCACGGGCAGCTGTGGGACGACATGACTTAACCAGTTAACCATGTTCTCTGAACATGAGAAGGGC
TGGCCACTCTCCAGTCGACATAACTTCGTATAGGATACTTTATACGAAGTTATGCAGAATGGTAGCTGGA
TTGTAGCTGCTATTAGCAATATGAAACCTCTTAATAACTTCGTATAGTATACCTTATACGAAGTTATACT
AGTTGTGCCCCCCCTTTTTTTTATAAAATTGTATTAATGTTATATACAATCTCCTGTATGTGACCCATGT
GCTTATGACTCTATTTCTCATGTGTTTAGGTACGCCGACTGGCTGTTTACCACCCCACTTCTGCTGCTGG
ATCTGGCCCTTCTCGCTAAGGTGGATCGGGTGACCATCGGCACCCTGGTGGGTGTGGACGCCCTGATGAT
CGTCACTGGCCTCATCGGAGCCTTGAGCCACACGGCCATAGCCAGATACAGTTGGTGGTTGTTCTCTACA
ATTTGCATGATAGTGGTGCTCTATTTTCTGGCTACATCCCTGCGATCTGCTGCAAAGGAGCGGGGCCCCG
AGGTGGCATCTACCTTTAACACCCTGACAGCTCTGGTCTTGGTGCTGTGGACCGCTTACCCTATCCTGTG
GATCATAGGCACTGAGGGCGCTGGCGTGGTGGGCCTGGGCATCGAAACTCTGCTGTTTATGGTGTTGGAC
GTGACTGCCAAGGTCGGCTTTGGCTTTATCCTGTTGAGATCCCGGGCTATTCTGGGCGACACCGAGGCAC
CAGAACCCAGTGCCGGTGCCGATGTCAGTGCCGCCGACAAGAGCAGGATCACCAGCGAGGGCGAGTACAT
CCCCCTGGACCAGATCGACATCAACGTGGGCGCGCCCGGCTCCGGAGCCACGAACTTCTCTCTGTTAAAG
CAAGCAGGAGACGTGGAAGAAAACCCCGGTCCCGTGAGCAAGGGCGAGGAGCTGTTCACCGGGGTGGTGC
CCATCCTGGTCGAGCTGGACGGCGACGTAAACGGCCACAAGTTCAGCGTGTCCGGCGAGGGCGAGGGCGA
TGCCACCTACGGCAAGCTGACCCTGAAGTTCATCTGCACCACCGGCAAGGTGAGTACAGGAGGGGTACCA
TAACTTCGTATAAAGTATCCTATACGAAGTTATTTGCCTTAACCCAGAAATTATCACTGTTATTCTTTAG
AATGGTGCAAAGAATAACTTCGTATAAGGTATACTATACGAAGTTATGCTAGCAACCCCGACACTTACCT
GGCATAATAGATATCCAACATTTCGCCCCCGACGGTCACCTCAGTAAGCCCGATACCAAAGAACATAGAC
AGATATGCGGCGGATGCGATTCCGGGCACCAGGATAGTCACAGCGTAATATTCCCGGGCATCCTTATCGG
TGACTCCCCATCCGCGGACCAGAAAGTAGAAGGTTCCAATCAGCATCAGCAGAGTGCCGATGCCCAGCCA
CAGAGTTTCAGGTCTGCCGTCACCCAGCAGGTCGTAACCAGCCTGCAGAGCGATGGGGTCCATGGTGGCG
AGCTCGAAGTTCCTATACTATTTGAAGAATAGGAACTTCTTGCCTTAACCCAGAAATTATCACTGTTATT
CTTTAGAATGGTGCAAAGAGAAGTTCCTATACCTTTTGAAGAATAGGAACTTCGAATTCGATATCAAGCT
TATCGATAATCAACCTCTGGATTACAAAATTTGTGAAAGATTGACTGGTATTCTTAACTATGTTGCTCCT
TTTACGCTATGTGGATACGCTGCTTTAATGCCTTTGTATCATGCTATTGCTTCCCGTATGGCTTTCATTT
TCTCCTCCTTGTATAAATCCTGGTTGCTGTCTCTTTATGAGGAGTTGTGGCCCGTTGTCAGGCAACGTGG
CGTGGTGTGCACTGTGTTTGCTGACGCAACCCCCACTGGTTGGGGCATTGCCACCACCTGTCAGCTCCTT
TCCGGGACTTTCGCTTTCCCCCTCCCTATTGCCACGGCGGAACTCATCGCCGCCTGCCTTGCCCGCTGCT
GGACAGGGGCTCGGCTGTTGGGCACTGACAATTCCGTGGTGTTGTCGGGGAAATCATCGTCCTTTCCTTG
GCTGCTCGCCTGTGTTGCCACCTGGATTCTGCGCGGGACGTCCTTCTGCTACGTCCCTTCGGCCCTCAAT
CCAGCGGACCTTCCTTCCCGCGGCCTGCTGCCGGCTCTGCGGCCTCTTCCGCGTCTTCGCCTTCGCCCTC
AGACGAGTCGGATCTCCCTTTGGGCCGCCTCCCCGCATCGATACCGAGCGCTGCTCGAGAGATCTACGGG
TGGCATCCCTGTGACCCCTCCCCAGTGCCTCTCCTGGCCCTGGAAGTTGCCACTCCAGTGCCCACCAGCC
TTGTCCTAATAAAATTAAGTTGCATCATTTTGTCTGACTAGGTGTCCTTCTATAATATTATGGGGTGGAG
GGGGGTGGTATGGAGCAAGGGGCAAGTTGGGAAGACAACCTGTAGGGCCTGCGGGGTCTATTGGGAACCA
AGCTGGAGTGCAGTGGCACAATCTTGGCTCACTGCAATCTCCGCCTCCTGGGTTCAAGCGATTCTCCTGC
CTCAGCCTCCCGAGTTGTTGGGATTCCAGGCATGCATGACCAGGCTCAGCTAATTTTTGTTTTTTTGGTA
GAGACGGGGTTTCACCATATTGGCCAGGCTGGTCTCCAACTCCTAATCTCAGGTGATCTACCCACCTTGG
CCTCCCAAATTGCTGGGATTACAGGCGTGAACCACTGCTCCCTTCCCTGTCCTTCTGATTTTGTAGGTAA
CCACGTGCGGACCGAGCGGCCGCAGGAACCCCTAGTGATGGAGTTGGCCACTCCCTCTCTGCGCGCTCGC
TCGCTCACTGAGGCCGGGCGACCAAAGGTCGCCCGACGCCCGGGCTTTGCCCGGGCGGCCTCAGTGAGCG
AGCGAGCGCGCAGCTGCCTGCAGGGGCGCCTGATGCGGTATTTTCTCCTTACGCATCTGTGCGGTATTTC
ACACCGCATA
[142 nt withheld, positions 4421-4562]
C
[141 nt withheld, positions 4564-4704]
CCTTTGACGTTGGAGTCCACGTTCTTT
[37 nt withheld, positions 4732-4768]
ACCCTATCTCGGGCTATTCTTTTGATTTATAAGGGATTTTGCCGATTTCGGCCTATTGGTTAAAAAATGA
GCTGATTTAACAAAAATTTAACGCGAATTTTAACAAAATATTAACGTTTACAATTTTATGGTGCACTCTC
AGTACAATCTGCTCTGATGCCGCATAGTTAAGCCAGCCCCGACACCCGCCAACACCCGCTGACGCGCCCT
GACGGGCTTGTCTGCTCCCGGCATCCGCTTACAGACAAGCTGTGACCGTCTCCGGGAGCTGCATGTGTCA
GAGGTTTTCACCGTCATCACCGAAACGCGCGAGACGAAAGGGCCTCGTGATACGCCTATTTTTATAGGTT
AATGTCATGATAATAATGGTTTCTTAGACGTCAGGTGGCACTTTTCGGGGAAATGTGCGCGGAACCCCTA
TTTGTTTATTTTTCTAAATACATTCAAATATGTATCCGCTCATGAGACAATAACCCTGATAAATGCTTCA
ATAATATTGAAAAAGGAAGAGTATGAGTATTCAACATTTCCGTGTCGCCCTTATTCCCTTTTTTGCGGCA
TTTTGCCTTCCTGTTTTTGCTCACCCAGAAACGCTGGTGAAAGTAAAAGATGCTGAAGATCAGTTGGGTG
CACGAGTGGGTTACATCGAACTGGATCTCAACAGCGGTAAGATCCTTGAGAGTTTTCGCCCCGAAGAACG
TTTTCCAATGATGAGCACTTTTAAAGTTCTGCTATGTGGCGCGGTATTATCCCGTATTGACGCCGGGCAA
GAGCAACTCGGTCGCCGCATACACTATTCTCAGAATGACTTGGTTGAGTACTCACCAGTCACAGAAAAGC
ATCTTACGGATGGCATGACAGTAAGAGAATTATGCAGTGCTGCCATAACCATGAGTGATAACACTGCGGC
CAACTTACTTCTGACAACGATCGGAGGACCGAAGGAGCTAACCGCTTTTTTGCACAACATGGGGGATCAT
GTAACTCGCCTTGATCGTTGGGAACCGGAGCTGAATGAAGCCATACCAAACGACGAGCGTGACACCACGA
TGCCTGTAGCAATGGCAACAACGTTGCGCAAACTATTAACTGGCGAACTACTTACTCTAGCTTCCCGGCA
ACAATTAATAGACTGGATGGAGGCGGATAAAGTTGCAGGACCACTTCTGCGCTCGGCCCTTCCGGCTGGC
TGGTTTATTGCTGATAAATCTGGAGCCGGTGAGCGTGGGTCTCGCGGTATCATTGCAGCACTGGGGCCAG
ATGGTAAGCCCTCCCGTATCGTAGTTATCTACACGACGGGGAGTCAGGCAACTATGGATGAACGAAATAG
ACAGATCGCTGAGATAGGTGCCTCACTGATTAAGCATTGGTAACTGTCAGACCAAGTTTACTCATATATA
CTTTAGATTGATTTAAAACTTCATTTTTAATTTAAAAGGATCTAGGTGAAGATCCTTTTTGATAATCTCA
TGACCAAAATCCCTTAACGTGAGTTTTCGTTCCACTGAGCGTCAGACCCCGTAGAAAAGATCAAAGGATC
TTCTTGAGATCCTTTTTTTCTGCGCGTAATCTGCTGCTTGCAAACAAAAAAACCACCGCTACCAGCGGTG
GTTTGTTTGCCGGATCAAGAGCTACCAACTCTTTTTCCGAAGGTAACTGGCTTCAGCAGAGCGCAGATAC
CAAATACTGTCCTTCTAGTGTAGCCGTAGTTAGGCCACCACTTCAAGAACTCTGTAGCACCGCCTACATA
CCTCGCTCTGCTAATCCTGTTACCAGTGGCTGCTGCCAGTGGCGATAAGTCGTGTCTTACCGGGTTGGAC
TCAAGACGATAGTTACCGGATAAGGCGCAGCGGTCGGGCTGAACGGGGGGTTCGTGCACACAGCCCAGCT
TGGAGCGAACGACCTACACCGAACTGAGATACCTACAGCGTGAGCTATGAGAAAGCGCCACGCTTCCCGA
AGGGAGAAAGGCGGACAGGTATCCGGTAAGCGGCAGGGTCGGAACAGGAGAGCGCACGAGGGAGCTTCCA
GGGGGAAACGCCTGGTATCTTTATAGTCCTGTCGGGTTTCGCCACCTCTGACTTGAGCGTCGATTTTTGT
GATGCTCGTCAGGGGGGCGGAGCCTATGGAAAAACGCCAGCAACGCGGCCTTTTTACGGTTCCTGGCCTT
TTGCTGGCCTTTTGCTCACATGT
