Features (pLannotate 1.2.2; 29 found; start..end, strand, type, name):
     12..39      +  repeat_region  AAV2 ITR (fragment): inverted terminal repeat of adeno-associated virus serotype 2 inverted
     68..95      +  repeat_region  AAV2 ITR (fragment): inverted terminal repeat of adeno-associated virus serotype 2 inverted
    177..388     +  promoter       EF-1α core promoter: core promoter for human elongation factor EF-1α
    401..669     +  LTR            5' LTR (truncated): truncated 5' long terminal repeat (LTR) from human T-cell leukemia virus (HTLV) type 1
    739..780     -  intron         β-globin intron (fragment): internally truncated intron from human β-globin
    846..1406    -  CDS            EYFP (fragment): enhanced YFP mammalian codon-optimized
   1479..1512    +  protein_bind   lox2272: Cre-mediated recombination occurs in the 8-bp core sequence (GGATACTT). lox2272 sites are compatible with each other, but incompatible with loxP or loxN sites (Lee and Saito, 1988). Cre recombinase
   1513..1562    -  intron         β-globin intron (fragment): internally truncated intron from human β-globin
   1563..1596    +  protein_bind   loxN: Cre-mediated recombination occurs in the 8-bp core sequence (GTATACCT). loxN sites are compatible with each other, but incompatible with loxP or lox2272 sites. Cre recombinase
   1697..2197    +  CDS            Arch (fragment): light-driven proton pump archaerhodopsin-3 from Halorubrum sodomense (Chow et al., 2010)
   2198..2260    +  CDS            KCNJ2 (fragment): KCNJ2_HUMAN - Also known as IRK1. Experimental evidence at protein level: Swiss-Prot protein existence level 1. Probably participates in establishing action potential waveform and excitability of neuronal and muscle tissues. Inward rectifier potassium channels are characterized by a greater tendency to allow potassium to flow into the cell rather than out of it. Their voltage dependence is regulated by the concentration of extracellular potassium; as external potassium is raised, the voltage range of the channel opening shifts to more positive voltages. The inward rectification is mainly due t
   2276..2331    +  CDS            P2A (fragment): 2A peptide from porcine teschovirus-1 polyprotein Eukaryotic ribosomes fail to insert a peptide bond between the Gly and Pro residues, yielding separate polypeptides.
   2336..2488    +  CDS            (3-F)Tyr-EGFP (fragment): (3-F)Tyr-EGFP is a basic (constitutively fluorescent) green fluorescent protein published in 2004, derived from Aequorea victoria.
   2509..2542    -  protein_bind   lox2272: Cre-mediated recombination occurs in the 8-bp core sequence (GGATACTT). lox2272 sites are compatible with each other, but incompatible with loxP or loxN sites (Lee and Saito, 1988). Cre recombinase
   2543..2592    -  intron         β-globin intron (fragment): internally truncated intron from human β-globin
   2593..2626    -  protein_bind   loxN: Cre-mediated recombination occurs in the 8-bp core sequence (GTATACCT). loxN sites are compatible with each other, but incompatible with loxP or lox2272 sites. Cre recombinase
   2645..2922    -  CDS            QuasAr1 (fragment): achaerhodopsin-3 (Arch) derivative with improved brightness (Hochbaum et al., 2014)
   2969..3019    -  intron         β-globin intron (fragment): internally truncated intron from human β-globin
   3053..3077    +  misc_feature   MCS (fragment): pBluescript multiple cloning site
   3077..3665    +  misc_feature   WPRE: woodchuck hepatitis virus posttranscriptional regulatory element
   3697..4173    +  polyA_signal   hGH poly(A) signal: human growth hormone polyadenylation signal
   4213..4353    +  repeat_region  AAV2 ITR: inverted terminal repeat of adeno-associated virus serotype 2 inverted
   4358..4409    -  misc_feature   bom (fragment): basis of mobility region from pBR322
   4428..4883    +  rep_origin     f1 ori (sequence partly withheld): f1 bacteriophage origin of replication; arrow indicates direction of (+) strand synthesis
   4884..4933    -  misc_feature   bom (fragment): basis of mobility region from pBR322
   5035..5070    -  CDS            rop (fragment): Rop protein, which maintains plasmids at low copy number; rop
   5165..5269    +  promoter       AmpR promoter: bla
   5270..6130    +  CDS            AmpR: β-lactamase; bla; confers resistance to ampicillin, carbenicillin, and related antibiotics
   6301..6889    +  rep_origin     ori: high-copy-number ColE1/pMB1/pBR322/pUC origin of replication
>Addgene plasmid #137148 | pAAV-nEF-Con/Fon-Arch3.3-p2a-EYFP | addgene full sequence | sequence record 271953 | Addgene NGS Result
CCTGCAGGCAGCTGCGCGCTCGCTCGCTCACTGAGGCCGCCCGGGCGTCGGGCGACCTTTGGTCGCCCGG
CCTCAGTGAGCGAGCGAGCGCGCAGAGAGGGAGTGGCCAACTCCATCACTAGGGGTTCCTGCGGCCGCAC
GCGTAAGGATCTGCGATCGCTCCGGTGCCCGTCAGTGGGCAGAGCGCACATCGCCCACAGTCCCCGAGAA
GTTGGGGGGAGGGGTCGGCAATTGAACGGGTGCCTAGAGAAGGTGGCGCGGGGTAAACTGGGAAAGTGAT
GTCGTGTACTGGCTCCGCCTTTTTCCCGAGGGTGGGGGAGAACCGTATATAAGTGCAGTAGTCGCCGTGA
ACGTTCTTTTTCGCAACGGGTTTGCCGCCAGAACACAGCTGAAGCTTCGAGGGGCTCGCATCTCTCCTTC
ACGCGCCCGCCGCCCTACCTGAGGCCGCCATCCACGCCGGTTGAGTCGCGTTCTGCCGCCTCCCGCCTGT
GGTGCCTCCTGAACTGCGTCCGCCGTCTAGGTAAGTTTAAAGCTCAGGTCGAGACCGGGCCTTTGTCCGG
CGCTCCCTTGGAGCCTACCTAGACTCAGCCGGCTCTCCACGCTTTGCCTGACCCTGCTTGCTCAACTCTA
CGTCTTTGTTTCGTTTTCTGTTCTGCGCCGTTACAGATCCAAGCTGTGACCGGCGCCTACGGATCCGAAG
TTCCTATTCTTCAAATAGTATAGGAACTTCGCAGAGTAGTAGCTGGATTGTAGCTGCTATTAGCAATCTA
AAACCTCTTAGAAGTTCCTATTCTTCAAAAGGTATAGGAACTTCGGCGCGCCTTACACCTCGTTCTCGTA
GCAGAACTTGTACAGCTCGTCCATGCCGAGAGTGATCCCGGCGGCGGTCACGAACTCCAGCAGGACCATG
TGATCGCGCTTCTCGTTGGGGTCTTTGCTCAGGGCGGACTGGTAGCTCAGGTAGTGGTTGTCGGGCAGCA
GCACGGGGCCGTCGCCGATGGGGGTGTTCTGCTGGTAGTGGTCGGCGAGCTGCACGCTGCCGTCCTCGAT
GTTGTGGCGGATCTTGAAGTTCACCTTGATGCCGTTCTTCTGCTTGTCGGCCATGATATAGACGTTGTGG
CTGTTGTAGTTGTACTCCAGCTTGTGCCCCAGGATGTTGCCGTCCTCCTTGAAGTCGATGCCCTTCAGCT
CGATGCGGTTCACCAGGGTGTCGCCCTCGAACTTCACCTCGGCGCGGGTCTTGTAGTTGCCGTCGTCCTT
GAAGAAGATGGTGCGCTCCTGGACGTAGCCTTCGGGCATGGCGGACTTGAAGAAGTCGTGCTGCTTCATG
TGGTCGGGGTAGCGGGCGAAGCACTGCAGGCCGTAGCCGAAGGTGGTCACGAGGGTGGGCCAGGGCACGG
GCAGCTGTGGGACGACATGACTTAACCAGTTAACCATGTTCTCTGAACATGAGAAGGGCTGGCCACTCTC
CAGTCGACATAACTTCGTATAGGATACTTTATACGAAGTTATGCAGAATGGTAGCTGGATTGTAGCTGCT
ATTAGCAATATGAAACCTCTTAATAACTTCGTATAGTATACCTTATACGAAGTTATACTAGTTGTGCCCC
CCCTTTTTTTTATAAAATTGTATTAATGTTATATACAATCTCCTGTATGTGACCCATGTGCTTATGACTC
TATTTCTCATGTGTTTAGGTACGCCGACTGGCTGTTTACCACCCCACTTCTGCTGCTGGATCTGGCCCTT
CTCGCTAAGGTGGATCGGGTGACCATCGGCACCCTGGTGGGTGTGGACGCCCTGATGATCGTCACTGGCC
TCATCGGAGCCTTGAGCCACACGGCCATAGCCAGATACAGTTGGTGGTTGTTCTCTACAATTTGCATGAT
AGTGGTGCTCTATTTTCTGGCTACATCCCTGCGATCTGCTGCAAAGGAGCGGGGCCCCGAGGTGGCATCT
ACCTTTAACACCCTGACAGCTCTGGTCTTGGTGCTGTGGACCGCTTACCCTATCCTGTGGATCATAGGCA
CTGAGGGCGCTGGCGTGGTGGGCCTGGGCATCGAAACTCTGCTGTTTATGGTGTTGGACGTGACTGCCAA
GGTCGGCTTTGGCTTTATCCTGTTGAGATCCCGGGCTATTCTGGGCGACACCGAGGCACCAGAACCCAGT
GCCGGTGCCGATGTCAGTGCCGCCGACAAGAGCAGGATCACCAGCGAGGGCGAGTACATCCCCCTGGACC
AGATCGACATCAACGTGGGCGCGCCCGGCTCCGGAGCCACGAACTTCTCTCTGTTAAAGCAAGCAGGAGA
CGTGGAAGAAAACCCCGGTCCCGTGAGCAAGGGCGAGGAGCTGTTCACCGGGGTGGTGCCCATCCTGGTC
GAGCTGGACGGCGACGTAAACGGCCACAAGTTCAGCGTGTCCGGCGAGGGCGAGGGCGATGCCACCTACG
GCAAGCTGACCCTGAAGTTCATCTGCACCACCGGCAAGGTGAGTACAGGAGGGGTACCATAACTTCGTAT
AAAGTATCCTATACGAAGTTATTTGCCTTAACCCAGAAATTATCACTGTTATTCTTTAGAATGGTGCAAA
GAATAACTTCGTATAAGGTATACTATACGAAGTTATGCTAGCAACCCCGACACTTACCTGGCATAATAGA
TATCCAACATTTCGCCCCCGACGGTCACCTCAGTAAGCCCGATACCAAAGAACATAGACAGATATGCGGC
GGATGCGATTCCGGGCACCAGGATAGTCACAGCGTAATATTCCCGGGCATCCTTATCGGTGACTCCCCAT
CCGCGGACCAGAAAGTAGAAGGTTCCAATCAGCATCAGCAGAGTGCCGATGCCCAGCCACAGAGTTTCAG
GTCTGCCGTCACCCAGCAGGTCGTAACCAGCCTGCAGAGCGATGGGGTCCATGGTGGCGAGCTCGAAGTT
CCTATACTATTTGAAGAATAGGAACTTCTTGCCTTAACCCAGAAATTATCACTGTTATTCTTTAGAATGG
TGCAAAGAGAAGTTCCTATACCTTTTGAAGAATAGGAACTTCGAATTCGATATCAAGCTTATCGATAATC
AACCTCTGGATTACAAAATTTGTGAAAGATTGACTGGTATTCTTAACTATGTTGCTCCTTTTACGCTATG
TGGATACGCTGCTTTAATGCCTTTGTATCATGCTATTGCTTCCCGTATGGCTTTCATTTTCTCCTCCTTG
TATAAATCCTGGTTGCTGTCTCTTTATGAGGAGTTGTGGCCCGTTGTCAGGCAACGTGGCGTGGTGTGCA
CTGTGTTTGCTGACGCAACCCCCACTGGTTGGGGCATTGCCACCACCTGTCAGCTCCTTTCCGGGACTTT
CGCTTTCCCCCTCCCTATTGCCACGGCGGAACTCATCGCCGCCTGCCTTGCCCGCTGCTGGACAGGGGCT
CGGCTGTTGGGCACTGACAATTCCGTGGTGTTGTCGGGGAAATCATCGTCCTTTCCTTGGCTGCTCGCCT
ATGTTGCCACCTGGATTCTGCGCGGGACGTCCTTCTGCTACGTCCCTTCGGCCCTCAATCCAGCGGACCT
TCCTTCCCGCGGCCTGCTGCCGGCTCTGCGGCCTCTTCCGCGTCTTCGCCTTCGCCCTCAGACGAGTCGG
ATCTCCCTTTGGGCCGCCTCCCCGCATCGATACCGAGCGCTGCTCGAGAGATCTACGGGTGGCATCCCTG
TGACCCCTCCCCAGTGCCTCTCCTGGCCCTGGAAGTTGCCACTCCAGTGCCCACCAGCCTTGTCCTAATA
AAATTAAGTTGCATCATTTTGTCTGACTAGGTGTCCTTCTATAATATTATGGGGTGGAGGGGGGTGGTAT
GGAGCAAGGGGCAAGTTGGGAAGACAACCTGTAGGGCCTGCGGGGTCTATTGGGAACCAAGCTGGAGTGC
AGTGGCACAATCTTGGCTCACTGCAATCTCCGCCTCCTGGGTTCAAGCGATTCTCCTGCCTCAGCCTCCC
GAGTTGTTGGGATTCCAGGCATGCATGACCAGGCTCAGCTAATTTTTGTTTTTTTGGTAGAGACGGGGTT
TCACCATATTGGCCAGGCTGGTCTCCAACTCCTAATCTCAGGTGATCTACCCACCTTGGCCTCCCAAATT
GCTGGGATTACAGGCGTGAACCACTGCTCCCTTCCCTGTCCTTCTGATTTTGTAGGTAACCACGTGCGGA
CCGAGCGGCCGCAGGAACCCCTAGTGATGGAGTTGGCCACTCCCTCTCTGCGCGCTCGCTCGCTCACTGA
GGCCGGGCGACCAAAGGTCGCCCGACGCCCGGGCTTTGCCCGGGCGGCCTCAGTGAGCGAGCGAGCGCGC
AGCTGCCTGCAGGGGCGCCTGATGCGGTATTTTCTCCTTACGCATCTGTGCGGTATTTCACACCGCATA
[95 nt withheld, positions 4410-4504]
T
[46 nt withheld, positions 4506-4551]
C
[141 nt withheld, positions 4553-4693]
CCTTTGACGTTGGAGTCCACGTTCTTT
[37 nt withheld, positions 4721-4757]
ACTCTATCTCGGGCTATTCTTTTGATTTATAAGGGATTTTGCCGATTTCGGTCTATTGGTTAAAAAATGA
GCTGATTTAACAAAAATTTAACGCGAATTTTAACAAAATATTAACGTTTACAATTTTATGGTGCACTCTC
AGTACAATCTGCTCTGATGCCGCATAGTTAAGCCAGCCCCGACACCCGCCAACACCCGCTGACGCGCCCT
GACGGGCTTGTCTGCTCCCGGCATCCGCTTACAGACAAGCTGTGACCGTCTCCGGGAGCTGCATGTGTCA
GAGGTTTTCACCGTCATCACCGAAACGCGCGAGACGAAAGGGCCTCGTGATACGCCTATTTTTATAGGTT
AATGTCATGATAATAATGGTTTCTTAGACGTCAGGTGGCACTTTTCGGGGAAATGTGCGCGGAACCCCTA
TTTGTTTATTTTTCTAAATACATTCAAATATGTATCCGCTCATGAGACAATAACCCTGATAAATGCTTCA
ATAATATTGAAAAAGGAAGAGTATGAGTATTCAACATTTCCGTGTCGCCCTTATTCCCTTTTTTGCGGCA
TTTTGCCTTCCTGTTTTTGCTCACCCAGAAACGCTGGTGAAAGTAAAAGATGCTGAAGATCAGTTGGGTG
CACGAGTGGGTTACATCGAACTGGATCTCAACAGCGGTAAGATCCTTGAGAGTTTTCGCCCCGAAGAACG
TTTTCCAATGATGAGCACTTTTAAAGTTCTGCTATGTGGCGCGGTATTATCCCGTATTGACGCCGGGCAA
GAGCAACTCGGTCGCCGCATACACTATTCTCAGAATGACTTGGTTGAGTACTCACCAGTCACAGAAAAGC
ATCTTACGGATGGCATGACAGTAAGAGAATTATGCAGTGCTGCCATAACCATGAGTGATAACACTGCGGC
CAACTTACTTCTGACAACGATCGGAGGACCGAAGGAGCTAACCGCTTTTTTGCACAACATGGGGGATCAT
GTAACTCGCCTTGATCGTTGGGAACCGGAGCTGAATGAAGCCATACCAAACGACGAGCGTGACACCACGA
TGCCTGTAGCAATGGCAACAACGTTGCGCAAACTATTAACTGGCGAACTACTTACTCTAGCTTCCCGGCA
ACAATTAATAGACTGGATGGAGGCGGATAAAGTTGCAGGACCACTTCTGCGCTCGGCCCTTCCGGCTGGC
TGGTTTATTGCTGATAAATCTGGAGCCGGTGAGCGTGGGTCTCGCGGTATCATTGCAGCACTGGGGCCAG
ATGGTAAGCCCTCCCGTATCGTAGTTATCTACACGACGGGGAGTCAGGCAACTATGGATGAACGAAATAG
ACAGATCGCTGAGATAGGTGCCTCACTGATTAAGCATTGGTAACTGTCAGACCAAGTTTACTCATATATA
CTTTAGATTGATTTAAAACTTCATTTTTAATTTAAAAGGATCTAGGTGAAGATCCTTTTTGATAATCTCA
TGACCAAAATCCCTTAACGTGAGTTTTCGTTCCACTGAGCGTCAGACCCCGTAGAAAAGATCAAAGGATC
TTCTTGAGATCCTTTTTTTCTGCGCGTAATCTGCTGCTTGCAAACAAAAAAACCACCGCTACCAGCGGTG
GTTTGTTTGCCGGATCAAGAGCTACCAACTCTTTTTCCGAAGGTAACTGGCTTCAGCAGAGCGCAGATAC
CAAATACTGTTCTTCTAGTGTAGCCGTAGTTAGGCCACCACTTCAAGAACTCTGTAGCACCGCCTACATA
CCTCGCTCTGCTAATCCTGTTACCAGTGGCTGCTGCCAGTGGCGATAAGTCGTGTCTTACCGGGTTGGAC
TCAAGACGATAGTTACCGGATAAGGCGCAGCGGTCGGGCTGAACGGGGGGTTCGTGCACACAGCCCAGCT
TGGAGCGAACGACCTACACCGAACTGAGATACCTACAGCGTGAGCTATGAGAAAGCGCCACGCTTCCCGA
AGGGAGAAAGGCGGACAGGTATCCGGTAAGCGGCAGGGTCGGAACAGGAGAGCGCACGAGGGAGCTTCCA
GGGGGAAACGCCTGGTATCTTTATAGTCCTGTCGGGTTTCGCCACCTCTGACTTGAGCGTCGATTTTTGT
GATGCTCGTCAGGGGGGCGGAGCCTATGGAAAAACGCCAGCAACGCGGCCTTTTTACGGTTCCTGGCCTT
TTGCTGGCCTTTTGCTCACATGT
