>Addgene plasmid #137148 | pAAV-nEF-Con/Fon-Arch3.3-p2a-EYFP | depositor partial sequence | sequence record 264994 | Promoter through WPRE
AAGGATCTGCGATCGCTCCGGTGCCCGTCAGTGGGCAGAGCGCACATCGCCCACAGTCCCCGAGAAGTTG
GGGGGAGGGGTCGGCAATTGAACGGGTGCCTAGAGAAGGTGGCGCGGGGTAAACTGGGAAAGTGATGTCG
TGTACTGGCTCCGCCTTTTTCCCGAGGGTGGGGGAGAACCGTATATAAGTGCAGTAGTCGCCGTGAACGT
TCTTTTTCGCAACGGGTTTGCCGCCAGAACACAGCTGAAGCTTCGAGGGGCTCGCATCTCTCCTTCACGC
GCCCGCCGCCCTACCTGAGGCCGCCATCCACGCCGGTTGAGTCGCGTTCTGCCGCCTCCCGCCTGTGGTG
CCTCCTGAACTGCGTCCGCCGTCTAGGTAAGTTTAAAGCTCAGGTCGAGACCGGGCCTTTGTCCGGCGCT
CCCTTGGAGCCTACCTAGACTCAGCCGGCTCTCCACGCTTTGCCTGACCCTGCTTGCTCAACTCTACGTC
TTTGTTTCGTTTTCTGTTCTGCGCCGTTACAGATCCAAGCTGTGACCGGCGCCTACGGATCCGAAGTTCC
TATTCTTCAAATAGTATAGGAACTTCGCAGAGTAGTAGCTGGATTGTAGCTGCTATTAGCAATCTAAAAC
CTCTTAGAAGTTCCTATTCTTCAAAAGGTATAGGAACTTCGGCGCGCCTTACACCTCGTTCTCGTAGCAG
AACTTGTACAGCTCGTCCATGCCGAGAGTGATCCCGGCGGCGGTCACGAACTCCAGCAGGACCATGTGAT
CGCGCTTCTCGTTGGGGTCTTTGCTCAGGGCGGACTGGTAGCTCAGGTAGTGGTTGTCGGGCAGCAGCAC
GGGGCCGTCGCCGATGGGGGTGTTCTGCTGGTAGTGGTCGGCGAGCTGCACGCTGCCGTCCTCGATGTTG
TGGCGGATCTTGAAGTTCACCTTGATGCCGTTCTTCTGCTTGTCGGCCATGATATAGACGTTGTGGCTGT
TGTAGTTGTACTCCAGCTTGTGCCCCAGGATGTTGCCGTCCTCCTTGAAGTCGATGCCCTTCAGCTCGAT
GCGGTTCACCAGGGTGTCGCCCTCGAACTTCACCTCGGCGCGGGTCTTGTAGTTGCCGTCGTCCTTGAAG
AAGATGGTGCGCTCCTGGACGTAGCCTTCGGGCATGGCGGACTTGAAGAAGTCGTGCTGCTTCATGTGGT
CGGGGTAGCGGGCGAAGCACTGCAGGCCGTAGCCGAAGGTGGTCACGAGGGTGGGCCAGGGCACGGGCAG
CTGTGGGACGACATGACTTAACCAGTTAACCATGTTCTCTGAACATGAGAAGGGCTGGCCACTCTCCAGT
CGACATAACTTCGTATAGGATACTTTATACGAAGTTATGCAGAATGGTAGCTGGATTGTAGCTGCTATTA
GCAATATGAAACCTCTTAATAACTTCGTATAGTATACCTTATACGAAGTTATACTAGTTGTGCCCCCCCT
TTTTTTTATAAAATTGTATTAATGTTATATACAATCTCCTGTATGTGACCCATGTGCTTATGACTCTATT
TCTCATGTGTTTAGGTACGCCGACTGGCTGTTTACCACCCCACTTCTGCTGCTGGATCTGGCCCTTCTCG
CTAAGGTGGATCGGGTGACCATCGGCACCCTGGTGGGTGTGGACGCCCTGATGATCGTCACTGGCCTCAT
CGGAGCCTTGAGCCACACGGCCATAGCCAGATACAGTTGGTGGTTGTTCTCTACAATTTGCATGATAGTG
GTGCTCTATTTTCTGGCTACATCCCTGCGATCTGCTGCAAAGGAGCGGGGCCCCGAGGTGGCATCTACCT
TTAACACCCTGACAGCTCTGGTCTTGGTGCTGTGGACCGCTTACCCTATCCTGTGGATCATAGGCACTGA
GGGCGCTGGCGTGGTGGGCCTGGGCATCGAAACTCTGCTGTTTATGGTGTTGGACGTGACTGCCAAGGTC
GGCTTTGGCTTTATCCTGTTGAGATCCCGGGCTATTCTGGGCGACACCGAGGCACCAGAACCCAGTGCCG
GTGCCGATGTCAGTGCCGCCGACAAGAGCAGGATCACCAGCGAGGGCGAGTACATCCCCCTGGACCAGAT
CGACATCAACGTGGGCGCGCCCGGCTCCGGAGCCACGAACTTCTCTCTGTTAAAGCAAGCAGGAGACGTG
GAAGAAAACCCCGGTCCCGTGAGCAAGGGCGAGGAGCTGTTCACCGGGGTGGTGCCCATCCTGGTCGAGC
TGGACGGCGACGTAAACGGCCACAAGTTCAGCGTGTCCGGCGAGGGCGAGGGCGATGCCACCTACGGCAA
GCTGACCCTGAAGTTCATCTGCACCACCGGCAAGGTGAGTACAGGAGGGGTACCATAACTTCGTATAAAG
TATCCTATACGAAGTTATTTGCCTTAACCCAGAAATTATCACTGTTATTCTTTAGAATGGTGCAAAGAAT
AACTTCGTATAAGGTATACTATACGAAGTTATGCTAGCAACCCCGACACTTACCTGGCATAATAGATATC
CAACATTTCGCCCCCGACGGTCACCTCAGTAAGCCCGATACCAAAGAACATAGACAGATATGCGGCGGAT
GCGATTCCGGGCACCAGGATAGTCACAGCGTAATATTCCCGGGCATCCTTATCGGTGACTCCCCATCCGC
GGACCAGAAAGTAGAAGGTTCCAATCAGCATCAGCAGAGTGCCGATGCCCAGCCACAGAGTTTCAGGTCT
GCCGTCACCCAGCAGGTCGTAACCAGCCTGCAGAGCGATGGGGTCCATGGTGGCGAGCTCGAAGTTCCTA
TACTATTTGAAGAATAGGAACTTCTTGCCTTAACCCAGAAATTATCACTGTTATTCTTTAGAATGGTGCA
AAGAGAAGTTCCTATACCTTTTGAAGAATAGGAACTTCGAATTCGATATCAAGCTTATCGATAATCAACC
TCTGGATTACAAAATTTGTGAAAGATTGACTGGTATTCTTAACTATGTTGCTCCTTTTACGCTATGTGGA
TACGCTGCTTTAATGCCTTTGTATCATGCTATTGCTTCCCGTATGGCTTTCATTTTCTCCTCCTTGTATA
AATCCTGGTTGCTGTCTCTTTATGAGGAGTTGTGGCCCGTTGTCAGGCAACGTGGCGTGGTGTGCACTGT
GTTTGCTGACGCAACCCCCACTGGTTGGGGCATTGCCACCACCTGTCAGCTCCTTTCCGGGACTTTCGCT
TTCCCCCTCCCTATTGCCACGGCGGAACTCATCGCCGCCTGCCTTGCCCGCTGCTGGACAGGGGCTCGGC
TGTTGGGCACTGACAATTCCGTGGTGTTGTCGGGGAAATCATCGTCCTTTCCTTGGCTGCTCGCCTGTGT
TGCCACCTGGATTCTGCGCGGGACGTCCTTCTGCTACGTCCCTTCGGCCCTCAATCCAGCGGACCTTCCT
TCCCGCGGCCTGCTGCCGGCTCTGCGGCCTCTTCCGCGTCTTCGCCTTCGCCCTCAGACGAGTCGGATCT
CCCTTTGGGCCGCCTCCCCGCATCGATACCG
